Addgene plasmid #165969: pGK415-­rtetTAK8N, L131L
Purpose: Expresses rTetTA (K8N, L131L) mutant
Depositing lab: Jun Ishii. Depositing organization: Kobe University. Publication: Robust and flexible platform for directed evolution of yeast genetic switches. Tominaga M, Nozaki K, Umeno D, Ishii J, Kondo A. Nat Commun. 2021 Mar 23;12(1):1846. doi: 10.1038/s41467-021-22134-y. PubMed 33758180.
Backbone
  Vector backbone: pGK415
  Total vector size (bp): 7664
  Vector type: Yeast Expression, Synthetic Biology
  Selectable markers: LEU2
Growth in bacteria
  Bacterial resistance: Ampicillin, 100 μg/mL
  Growth temperature: 37°C
  Growth strain: DH5alpha
  Copy number: High Copy
Gene/Insert
  Gene/Insert name: tetR
  Species: Synthetic; Escherichia coli
  Promoter: pPGK1
  Tag / fusion protein: three copies of VP16 (VP48) (C terminal on insert)
  Cloning method: Ligation Independent Cloning
  Sequencing primers: 5′ T7, M13/pUC Forward; 3′ M13/pUC Reverse
Resource information
  A portion of this plasmid was derived from a plasmid made by: Tet systems (pTet-On Advanced)
Terms and licenses: Academic/Nonprofit Terms; Industry Terms: Not Available to Industry
Depositor comments: The synthetic transcription activator (rtTA) is originated from Tet systems (pTet-On Advanced, Tet systems).
How to cite: pGK415-­rtetTAK8N, L131L was a gift from Jun Ishii (Addgene plasmid # 165969 ; http://n2t.net/addgene:165969 ; RRID:Addgene_165969)
