[The description below was written by a language model from this plasmid's Addgene catalogue record and pLannotate feature annotations shown in this document.]
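Description:
pGK415-rtetTAK8N, L131L is a 7,664 bp yeast expression plasmid built on the pGK415 backbone, a centromeric E. coli–S. cerevisiae shuttle vector. In yeast it is maintained through a CEN6/ARS element, which typically gives stable low-copy inheritance, and it is selected by leucine prototrophy through the LEU2 marker with its native promoter. In bacteria it replicates from a high-copy ColE1/pUC-type origin and is selected with ampicillin via the β-lactamase gene. An f1 origin, lacZα and lac promoter/operator remnants, and flanking T7 and T3 promoters are leftovers of the pBluescript-style cloning region that surrounds the expression cassette.

The payload is a mutant reverse tetracycline-controlled transactivator (rTetTA/rtTA), derived from the pTet-On Advanced system. It consists of a TetR-based DNA-binding and ligand-sensing domain of E. coli origin fused at its C terminus to VP48, three tandem copies of the minimal VP16 activation domain. This variant is recorded as carrying K8N and L131L, the latter presumably a silent change since the residue is unaltered. The catalogue lists the constitutive yeast PGK1 promoter as the driver. The automated annotation does not label it, but there is an unannotated stretch immediately upstream of the coding sequence, and the PGK1 terminator follows the insert. Reverse transactivators of this class bind tet operator sequences and activate Tet-responsive promoters in the presence of doxycycline. The plasmid comes from work on a directed-evolution platform for yeast genetic switches, and it serves synthetic biology applications as a source of this evolved switch variant for inducible gene control in S. cerevisiae. The record does not describe how the mutations alter its behaviour.
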