Features (pLannotate 1.2.2; 24 found; start..end, strand, type, name):
    137..187     +  misc_feature   bom (fragment): basis of mobility region from pBR322
    186..302     +  CDS            NFS1 (fragment): NFS1_YEAST - Also known as SPL1 From Saccharomyces cerevisiae (strain ATCC 204508 / S288c) (Baker's yeast).
    664..1758    -  CDS            LEU2: 3-isopropylmalate dehydrogenase, required for leucine biosynthesis; S. cerevisiae LEU2; yeast auxotrophic marker
   1759..2166    -  promoter       LEU2 promoter: S. cerevisiae LEU2
   2306..2383    -  CDS            YO192_YEAST (fragment): Experimental evidence at protein level: Swiss-Prot protein existence level 1. From Saccharomyces cerevisiae (strain ATCC 204508 / S288c) (Baker's yeast).
   2414..2466    +  misc_feature   bom (fragment): basis of mobility region from pBR322
   2494..2922    -  rep_origin     f1 ori (sequence partly withheld): f1 bacteriophage origin of replication; arrow indicates direction of (+) strand synthesis
   2926..3081    -  CDS            lacZα (fragment): LacZα fragment of β-galactosidase; lacZ fragment
   3089..3107    +  promoter       T7 promoter: promoter for bacteriophage T7 RNA polymerase
   3116..3136    -  misc_feature   MCS (fragment): pBluescript multiple cloning site
   3806..4503    +  CDS            rtTA3 (fragment): reverse tetracycline transactivator 3 activates expression from Tet-responsive promoters in the presence of doxycycline
   4433..4543    +  CDS            VP48: 3 tandem repeats of the minimal activation domain of herpes simplex virus VP16 (Cheng et al., 2013)
   4573..4843    +  terminator     PGK1 terminator: S. cerevisae PGK1; transcription terminator for 3-phosphoglycerate kinase gene
   4854..4877    -  misc_feature   MCS (fragment): pBluescript multiple cloning site
   4890..4908    -  promoter       T3 promoter: promoter for bacteriophage T3 RNA polymerase
   4953..4969    -  protein_bind   lac operator: The lac repressor binds to the lac operator to inhibit transcription in E. coli. This inhibition can be relieved by adding lactose or isopropyl-β-D-thiogalactopyranoside (IPTG). lac repressor encoded by lacI
   4977..5007    -  promoter       lac promoter: promoter for the E. coli lac operon
   5022..5043    -  protein_bind   CAP binding site: CAP binding activates transcription in the presence of cAMP. E. coli catabolite activator protein
   5056..5148    -  CDS            lacI (fragment): lac repressor; lacI; The lac repressor binds to the lac operator to inhibit transcription in E. coli. This inhibition can be relieved by adding lactose or isopropyl-β-D-thiogalactopyranoside (IPTG).
   5331..5919    -  rep_origin     ori: high-copy-number ColE1/pMB1/pBR322/pUC origin of replication
   6090..6950    -  CDS            AmpR: β-lactamase; bla; confers resistance to ampicillin, carbenicillin, and related antibiotics
   6951..7055    -  promoter       AmpR promoter: bla
   7092..7595    +  misc_feature   CEN/ARS: S. cerevisiae CEN6 centromere fused to an autonomously replicating sequence
   7664..35      +  CDS            rop (fragment) (across the origin): Rop protein, which maintains plasmids at low copy number; rop
>Addgene plasmid #165969 | pGK415-­rtetTAK8N, L131L | addgene full sequence | sequence record 328820 | Addgene NGS Result
TCGCGCGTTTCGGTGATGACGGTGAAAACCTCTGACACATGCAGCTCCCGGAGACGGTCACAGCTTGTCT
GTAAGCGGATGCCGGGAGCAGACAAGCCCGTCAGGGCGCGTCAGCGGGTGTTGGCGGGTGTCGGGGCTGG
CTTAACTATGCGGCATCAGAGCAGATTGTACTGAGAGTGCACCATATCGACTACGTCGTTAAGGCCGTTT
CTGACAGAGTAAAATTCTTGAGGGAACTTTCACCATTATGGGAAATGGTTCAAGAAGGTATTGACTTAAA
CTCCATCAAATGGTCAGGTCATTGAGTGTTTTTTATTTGTTGTATTTTTTTTTTTTTAGAGAAAATCCTC
CAATATATAAATTAGGAATCATAGTTTCATGATTTTCTGTTACACCTAACTTTTTGTGTGGTGCCCTCCT
CCTTGTCAATATTAATGTTAAAGTGCAATTCTTTTTCCTTATCACGTTGAGCCATTAGTATCAATTTGCT
TACCTGTATTCCTTTACATCCTCCTTTTTCTCCTTCTTGATAAATGTATGTAGATTGCGTATATAGTTTC
GTCTACCCTATGAACATATTCCATTTTGTAATTTCGTGTCGTTTCTATTATGAATTTCATTTATAAAGTT
TATGTACAAATATCATAAAAAAAGAGAATCTTTTTAAGCAAGGATTTTCTTAACTTCTTCGGCGACAGCA
TCACCGACTTCGGTGGTACTGTTGGAACCACCTAAATCACCAGTTCTGATACCTGCATCCAAAACCTTTT
TAACTGCATCTTCAATGGCCTTACCTTCTTCAGGCAAGTTCAATGACAATTTCAACATCATTGCAGCAGA
CAAGATAGTGGCGATAGGGTTGACCTTATTCTTTGGCAAATCTGGAGCAGAACCGTGGCATGGTTCGTAC
AAACCAAATGCGGTGTTCTTGTCTGGCAAAGAGGCCAAGGACGCAGATGGCAACAAACCCAAGGAACCTG
GGATAACGGAGGCTTCATCGGAGATGATATCACCAAACATGTTGCTGGTGATTATAATACCATTTAGGTG
GGTTGGGTTCTTAACTAGGATCATGGCGGCAGAATCAATCAATTGATGTTGAACCTTCAATGTAGGGAAT
TCGTTCTTGATGGTTTCCTCCACAGTTTTTCTCCATAATCTTGAAGAGGCCAAAACATTAGCTTTATCCA
AGGACCAAATAGGCAATGGTGGCTCATGTTGTAGGGCCATGAAAGCGGCCATTCTTGTGATTCTTTGCAC
TTCTGGAACGGTGTATTGTTCACTATCCCAAGCGACACCATCACCATCGTCTTCCTTTCTCTTACCAAAG
TAAATACCTCCCACTAATTCTCTGACAACAACGAAGTCAGTACCTTTAGCAAATTGTGGCTTGATTGGAG
ATAAGTCTAAAAGAGAGTCGGATGCAAAGTTACATGGTCTTAAGTTGGCGTACAATTGAAGTTCTTTACG
GATTTTTAGTAAACCTTGTTCAGGTCTAACACTACCGGTACCCCATTTAGGACCACCCACAGCACCTAAC
AAAACGGCATCAGCCTTCTTGGAGGCTTCCAGCGCCTCATCTGGAAGTGGAACACCTGTAGCATCGATAG
CAGCACCACCAATTAAATGATTTTCGAAATCGAACTTGACATTGGAACGAACATCAGAAATAGCTTTAAG
AACCTTAATGGCTTCGGCTGTGATTTCTTGACCAACGTGGTCACCTGGCAAAACGACGATCTTCTTAGGG
GCAGACATTAGAATGGTATATCCTTGAAATATATATATATATATTGCTGAAATGTAAAAGGTAAGAAAAG
TTAGAAAGTAAGACGATTGCTAACCACCTATTGGAAAAAACAATAGGTCCTTAAATAATATTGTCAACTT
CAAGTATTGTGATGCAAGCATTTAGTCATGAACGCTTCTCTATTCTATATGAAAAGCCGGTTCCGGCGCT
CTCACCTTTCCTTTTTCTCCCAATTTTTCAGTTGAAAAAGGTATATGCGTCAGGCGACCTCTGAAATTAA
CAAAAAATTTCCAGTCATCGAATTTGATTCTGTGCGATAGCGCCCCTGTGTGTTCTCGTTATGTTGAGGA
AAAAAATAATGGTTGCTAAGAGATTCGAACTCTTGCATCTTACGATACCTGAGTATTCCCACAGTTAACT
GCGGTCAAGATATTTCTTGAATCAGGCGCCTTAGACCGCTCGGCCAAACAACCAATTACTTGTTGAGAAA
TAGAGTATAATTATCCTATAAATATAACGTTTTTGAACACACATGAACAAGGAAGTACAGGACAATTGAT
TTTGAAGAGAATGTGGATTTTGATGTAATTGTTGGGATTCCATTTTTAATAAGGCAATAATATTAGGTAT
GTAGATATACTAGAAGTTCTCCTCGACCGGTCGATATGCGGTGTGAAATACCGCACAGATGCGTAAGGAG
AAAATACCGCATCAGGAAATTGTAAGCGTTAATATTTTGTTAAAATTCGCGTTAAATTTTTGTTAAATCA
GCTCATTTTTTAACCAATAGGCCGAAATCGGCAAAATCCCTTATAAATCAAAAGAATAGACCGAGATAGG
GT
[37 nt withheld, positions 2593-2629]
AAAGAACGTGGACTCCAACGTCAAAGG
[49 nt withheld, positions 2657-2705]
T
[91 nt withheld, positions 2707-2797]
G
[124 nt withheld, positions 2799-2922]
CCATTCGCCATTCAGGCTGCGCAACTGTTGGGAAGGGCGATCGGTGCGGGCCTCTTCGCTATTACGCCAG
CTGGCGAAAGGGGGATGTGCTGCAAGGCGATTAAGTTGGGTAACGCCAGGGTTTTCCCAGTCACGACGTT
GTAAAACGACGGCCAGTGAGCGCGCGTAATACGACTCACTATAGGGCGAATTGGGTACCGGGCCCCCCCT
CGAGAAAGATGCCGATTTGGGCGCGAATCCTTTATTTTGGCTTCACCCTCATACTATTATCAGGGCCAGA
AAAAGGAAGTGTTTCCCTCCTTCTTGAATTGATGTTACCCTCATAAAGCACGTGGCCTCTTATCGAGAAA
GAAATTACCGTCGCTCGTGATTTGTTTGCAAAAAGAACAAAACTGAAAAAACCCAGACACGCTCGACTTC
CTGTCTTCCTATTGATTGCAGCTTCCAATTTCGTCACACAACAAGGTCCTAGCGACGGCTCACAGGTTTT
GTAACAAGCAATCGAAGGTTCTGGAATGGCGGGAAAGGGTTTAGTACCACATGCTATGATGCCCACTGTG
ATCTCCAGAGCAAAGTTCGTTCGATCGTACTGTTACTCTCTCTCTTTCAAACAGAATTGTCCGAATCGTG
TGACAACAACAGCCTGTTCTCACACACTCTTTTCTTCTAACCAAGGGGGTGGTTTAGTTTAGTAGAACCT
CGTGAAACTTACATTTACATATATATAAACTTGCATAAATTGGTCAATGCAAGAAATACATATTTGGTCT
TTTCTAATTCGTAGTTTTTCAAGTTCTTAGATGCTTTCTTTTTCTCTTTTTTACAGATCATCAAGGAAGT
AATTATCTACTTTTTACAACAAATATAAAACGCTAGCGTCGACATGTCTAGACTGGACAAGAGCAATGTC
ATAAACGGCGCTCTGGAATTACTCAATGGAGTCGGTATCGAAGGCCTGACGACAAGGAAACTCGCTCAAA
AGCTGGGAGTTGAGCAGCCTACCCTGTACTGGCACGTGAAGAACAAGCGGGCCCTGCTCGATGCCCTGCC
AATCGAGATGCTGGACAGGCATCATACCCACTTCTGCCCCCTGGAAGGCGAGTCATGGCAAGACTTTCTG
CGGAACAACGCCAAGTCATTCCGCTGTGCTCTCCTCTCACATCGCGACGGGGCTAAAGTGCATCTCGGCA
CCCGCCCAACAGAGAAACAGTACGAAACCCTGGAAAATCAGCTCGCGTTCCTGTGTCAGCAAGGCTTCTC
CCTGGAGAACGCACTATACGCTCTGTCCGCCGTGGGCCACTTTACACTGGGCTGCGTATTGGAGGAACAG
GAGCATCAAGTAGCAAAAGAGGAAAGAGAGACACCTACCACCGATTCTATGCCCCCACTTCTGAGACAAG
CAATTGAGCTGTTCGACCGGCAGGGAGCCGAACCTGCCTTCCTTTTCGGCCTGGAACTAATCATATGTGG
CCTGGAGAAACAGCTAAAGTGCGAAAGCGGCGGGCCGGCCGACGCCCTTGACGATTTTGACTTAGACATG
CTCCCAGCCGATGCCCTTGACGACTTTGACCTTGATATGCTGCCTGCTGACGCTCTTGACGATTTTGACC
TTGACATGCTCCCCGGGTAACTAAGTAAGATCTGAAATAAATTGAATTGAATTGAAATCGATAGATCAAT
TTTTTTCTTTTCTCTTTCCCCATCCTTTACGCTAAAATAATAGTTTATTTTATTTTTTGAATATTTTTTA
TTTATATACGTATATATAGACTATTATTTATCTTTTAATGATTATTAAGATTTTTATTAAAAAAAAATTC
GCTCCTCTTTTAATGCCTTTATGCAGTTTTTTTTTCCCATTCGATATTTCTATGTTCGGGTTCAGCGTAT
TTTAAGTTTAATAACTCGAAAATTCTGCGTTCGTTAAAGCTGCGGCCGCCACCGCGGTGGAGCTCCAGCT
TTTGTTCCCTTTAGTGAGGGTTAATTGCGCGCTTGGCGTAATCATGGTCATAGCTGTTTCCTGTGTGAAA
TTGTTATCCGCTCACAATTCCACACAACATACGAGCCGGAAGCATAAAGTGTAAAGCCTGGGGTGCCTAA
TGAGTGAGCTAACTCACATTAATTGCGTTGCGCTCACTGCCCGCTTTCCAGTCGGGAAACCTGTCGTGCC
AGCTGCATTAATGAATCGGCCAACGCGCGGGGAGAGGCGGTTTGCGTATTGGGCGCTCTTCCGCTTCCTC
GCTCACTGACTCGCTGCGCTCGGTCGTTCGGCTGCGGCGAGCGGTATCAGCTCACTCAAAGGCGGTAATA
CGGTTATCCACAGAATCAGGGGATAACGCAGGAAAGAACATGTGAGCAAAAGGCCAGCAAAAGGCCAGGA
ACCGTAAAAAGGCCGCGTTGCTGGCGTTTTTCCATAGGCTCCGCCCCCCTGACGAGCATCACAAAAATCG
ACGCTCAAGTCAGAGGTGGCGAAACCCGACAGGACTATAAAGATACCAGGCGTTTCCCCCTGGAAGCTCC
CTCGTGCGCTCTCCTGTTCCGACCCTGCCGCTTACCGGATACCTGTCCGCCTTTCTCCCTTCGGGAAGCG
TGGCGCTTTCTCATAGCTCACGCTGTAGGTATCTCAGTTCGGTGTAGGTCGTTCGCTCCAAGCTGGGCTG
TGTGCACGAACCCCCCGTTCAGCCCGACCGCTGCGCCTTATCCGGTAACTATCGTCTTGAGTCCAACCCG
GTAAGACACGACTTATCGCCACTGGCAGCAGCCACTGGTAACAGGATTAGCAGAGCGAGGTATGTAGGCG
GTGCTACAGAGTTCTTGAAGTGGTGGCCTAACTACGGCTACACTAGAAGAACAGTATTTGGTATCTGCGC
TCTGCTGAAGCCAGTTACCTTCGGAAAAAGAGTTGGTAGCTCTTGATCCGGCAAACAAACCACCGCTGGT
AGCGGTGGTTTTTTTGTTTGCAAGCAGCAGATTACGCGCAGAAAAAAAGGATCTCAAGAAGATCCTTTGA
TCTTTTCTACGGGGTCTGACGCTCAGTGGAACGAAAACTCACGTTAAGGGATTTTGGTCATGAGATTATC
AAAAAGGATCTTCACCTAGATCCTTTTAAATTAAAAATGAAGTTTTAAATCAATCTAAAGTATATATGAG
TAAACTTGGTCTGACAGTTACCAATGCTTAATCAGTGAGGCACCTATCTCAGCGATCTGTCTATTTCGTT
CATCCATAGTTGCCTGACTCCCCGTCGTGTAGATAACTACGATACGGGAGGGCTTACCATCTGGCCCCAG
TGCTGCAATGATACCGCGAGACCCACGCTCACCGGCTCCAGATTTATCAGCAATAAACCAGCCAGCCGGA
AGGGCCGAGCGCAGAAGTGGTCCTGCAACTTTATCCGCCTCCATCCAGTCTATTAATTGTTGCCGGGAAG
CTAGAGTAAGTAGTTCGCCAGTTAATAGTTTGCGCAACGTTGTTGCCATTGCTACAGGCATCGTGGTGTC
ACGCTCGTCGTTTGGTATGGCTTCATTCAGCTCCGGTTCCCAACGATCAAGGCGAGTTACATGATCCCCC
ATGTTGTGCAAAAAAGCGGTTAGCTCCTTCGGTCCTCCGATCGTTGTCAGAAGTAAGTTGGCCGCAGTGT
TATCACTCATGGTTATGGCAGCACTGCATAATTCTCTTACTGTCATGCCATCCGTAAGATGCTTTTCTGT
GACTGGTGAGTACTCAACCAAGTCATTCTGAGAATAGTGTATGCGGCGACCGAGTTGCTCTTGCCCGGCG
TCAATACGGGATAATACCGCGCCACATAGCAGAACTTTAAAAGTGCTCATCATTGGAAAACGTTCTTCGG
GGCGAAAACTCTCAAGGATCTTACCGCTGTTGAGATCCAGTTCGATGTAACCCACTCGTGCACCCAACTG
ATCTTCAGCATCTTTTACTTTCACCAGCGTTTCTGGGTGAGCAAAAACAGGAAGGCAAAATGCCGCAAAA
AAGGGAATAAGGGCGACACGGAAATGTTGAATACTCATACTCTTCCTTTTTCAATATTATTGAAGCATTT
ATCAGGGTTATTGTCTCATGAGCGGATACATATTTGAATGTATTTAGAAAAATAAACAAATAGGGGTTCC
GCGCACATTTCCCCGAAAAGTGCCACCTGGGTCCTTTTCATCACGTGCTATAAAAATAATTATAATTTAA
ATTTTTTAATATAAATATATAAATTAAAAATAGAAAGTAAAAAAAGAAATTAAAGAAAAAATAGTTTTTG
TTTTCCGAAGATGTAAAAGACTCTAGGGGGATCGCCAACAAATACTACCTTTTATCTTGCTCTTCCTGCT
CTCAGGTATTAATGCCGAATTGTTTCATCTTGTCTGTGTAGAAGACCACACACGAAAATCCTGTGATTTT
ACATTTTACTTATCGTTAATCGAATGTATATCTATTTAATCTGCTTTTCTTGTCTAATAAATATATATGT
AAAGTACGCTTTTTGTTGAAATTTTTTAAACCTTTGTTTATTTTTTTTTCTTCATTCCGTAACTCTTCTA
CCTTCTTTATTTACTTTCTAAAATCCAAATACAAAACATAAAAATAAATAAACACAGAGTAAATTCCCAA
ATTATTCCATCATTAAAAGATACGAGGCGCGTGTAAGTTACAGGCAAGCGATCCGTCCTAAGAAACCATT
ATTATCATGACATTAACCTATAAAAATAGGCGTATCACGAGGCCCTTTCGTC
